Addgene plasmid #123145: pXW117As(RS-E11)
Purpose: Arsenic sensor with two-layered amplifier cascade. pSB4A3 carrying J117-30arsR-t-ParsR-30hrpR-30hrpS-t-PhrpLE-31ECF11(ASV)-t-Pecf11-30gfp-t
Depositing lab: Baojun Wang. Depositing organization: University of Edinburgh. Publication: Cascaded amplifying circuits enable ultrasensitive cellular sensors for toxic metals. Wan X, Volpetti F, Petrova E, French C, Maerkl SJ, Wang B. Nat Chem Biol. 2019 May;15(5):540-548. doi: 10.1038/s41589-019-0244-3. Epub 2019 Mar 25. PubMed 30911179.
Backbone
  Vector backbone: pSB4A3
  Backbone size w/o insert (bp): 3339
  Total vector size (bp): 8086
  Vector type: Bacterial Expression, Synthetic Biology
Growth in bacteria
  Bacterial resistance: Ampicillin, 100 μg/mL
  Growth temperature: 37°C
  Growth strain: DH5alpha
  Copy number: Low Copy
Gene/Insert
  Gene/Insert name: J117-30arsR-t-ParsR-30hrpR-30hrpS-t-PhrpLE-31ECF11(ASV)-t-Pecf11-30gfp-t
  Species: Synthetic
  Insert size (bp): 4747
  Promoter: J117, ParsR, PhrpLE, Pecf11
  Cloning method: Restriction Enzyme; 5′ cloning site EcoRI (not destroyed); 3′ cloning site PstI (not destroyed)
  Sequencing primers: 5′ TGCCACCTGACGTCTAAGAA; 3′ ATTACCGCCTTTGAGTGAGC
Terms and licenses: Academic/Nonprofit Terms; Industry Terms: Not Available to Industry
How to cite: pXW117As(RS-E11) was a gift from Baojun Wang (Addgene plasmid # 123145 ; http://n2t.net/addgene:123145 ; RRID:Addgene_123145)
