[The description below was written by a language model from this plasmid's Addgene catalogue record and pLannotate feature annotations shown in this document.]
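Description:
pXW117As(RS-E11) is a bacterial synthetic-biology plasmid that turns an E. coli cell into a whole-cell arsenic sensor with two stages of transcriptional amplification. It is built on the BioBrick backbone pSB4A3, which replicates at low copy from the pSC101 origin with its Rep101 (RepA) protein and is selected with ampicillin through the bla gene. The roughly 4.7 kb synthetic insert sits between the BioBrick prefix and suffix (EcoRI and PstI sites retained). Terminators flank it, insulating it from backbone transcription.

The insert comprises four transcription units, each closed by an rrnB T1/T7Te double terminator. A constitutive Anderson-family promoter (J117 in the record; annotated as a fragment resembling J23119) drives arsR, the E. coli repressor whose hold on its promoter is relieved by arsenic oxyions. ParsR then controls hrpR and hrpS, which together activate the PhrpLE promoter as the first amplifier layer. The automated annotation labels these two reading frames as hyfR fragments, probably reflecting homology among enhancer-binding activators rather than their true identity. PhrpLE drives the extracytoplasmic-function sigma factor ECF11 carrying an ssrA-type ASV degradation tag (annotated as an LVA-variant fragment), which speeds turnover of the sigma factor. ECF11 in turn activates Pecf11 to express gfp, the output reporter; the tool names this ORF hfriFP, whereas the catalogue states gfp.

The cascade is intended to boost the output signal and sensitivity of arsenic detection, in work on ultrasensitive cellular sensors for toxic metals. The sequenced record is 8,103 nt, slightly longer than the listed 8,086 bp.
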