Features (pLannotate 1.2.2; 23 found; start..end, strand, type, name):
      2..59      +  terminator     his operon terminator: This putative transcriptin terminator from the E. coli his operon has a 2-bp deletion introduced during synthesis. Its efficiency has not been determined.
    362..1312    -  CDS            Rep101: RepA protein needed for replication with the pSC101 origin; rep101
   1360..1582    -  rep_origin     pSC101 ori: low-copy replication origin that requires the Rep101 protein
   2074..2168    -  terminator     lambda t0 terminator: transcription terminator from phage lambda
   2198..3058    -  CDS            AmpR: β-lactamase; bla; confers resistance to ampicillin, carbenicillin, and related antibiotics
   3059..3163    -  promoter       AmpR promoter: bla
   3250..3293    -  terminator     bacterial terminator: putative bacterial transcription terminator
   3296..3317    +  misc_feature   BioBrick prefix: BioBrick prefix for parts that do not start with "ATG"
   3318..3340    +  promoter       J23119(SpeI) promoter (fragment): bacterial promoter (Registry of Standard Biological Parts BBa J23119) modified to end with an SpeI site
   3382..3732    +  CDS            arsR: ARSR_ECOLI - Also known as arsE. Protein inferred from homology: Swiss-Prot protein existence level 3. Transcriptional repressor for the arsEFG operon. ArsE is a trans-acting regulatory protein which controls its own expression. The repressive effect of ArsE is alleviated by oxyions of +III oxidation state of arsenic, antimony, and bismuth, as well as arsenate (As(V)) (By similarity). From Escherichia coli (strain K12).
   3798..3869    +  terminator     rrnB T1 terminator: transcription terminator T1 from the E. coli rrnB gene
   3885..3912    +  terminator     T7Te terminator: phage T7 early transcription terminator
   4151..4774    +  CDS            hyfR (fragment): HYFR_ECOLI - Experimental evidence at protein level: Swiss-Prot protein existence level 1. A transcriptional activator of its own operon; when overexpressed operon expression is strongly enhanced by low pH (under pH 6.0), strongly inhibited by O(2) but only weakly stimulated by fumarate (PubMed:12426353, PubMed:14702328). Expression in situ is very weak (PubMed:12426353, PubMed:14702328). From Escherichia coli (strain K12).
   5114..5764    +  CDS            hyfR (fragment): HYFR_ECOLI - Experimental evidence at protein level: Swiss-Prot protein existence level 1. A transcriptional activator of its own operon; when overexpressed operon expression is strongly enhanced by low pH (under pH 6.0), strongly inhibited by O(2) but only weakly stimulated by fumarate (PubMed:12426353, PubMed:14702328). Expression in situ is very weak (PubMed:12426353, PubMed:14702328). From Escherichia coli (strain K12).
   5982..6053    +  terminator     rrnB T1 terminator: transcription terminator T1 from the E. coli rrnB gene
   6069..6096    +  terminator     T7Te terminator: phage T7 early transcription terminator
   6935..6958    +  CDS            ssrA tag (LVA) (fragment): C-terminal peptide that mediates degradation in bacteria through the ClpXP and ClpAP proteases (McGinness et al., 2006) mutant LVA variant that confers accelerated degradation under some conditions (Andersen et al., 1998)
   7009..7080    +  terminator     rrnB T1 terminator: transcription terminator T1 from the E. coli rrnB gene
   7096..7123    +  terminator     T7Te terminator: phage T7 early transcription terminator
   7227..7940    +  CDS            hfriFP: hfriFP is a fluorescent protein published in 2013, derived from Herbaspirillum frisingense.
   7963..8034    +  terminator     rrnB T1 terminator: transcription terminator T1 from the E. coli rrnB gene
   8050..8077    +  terminator     T7Te terminator: phage T7 early transcription terminator
   8084..1       +  misc_feature   BioBrick suffix (across the origin): universal suffix for all parts
>Addgene plasmid #123145 | pXW117As(RS-E11) | addgene full sequence | sequence record 243995 | Addgene NGS Result
GTCCGGCAAAAAAGGGCAAGGTGTCACCACCCTGCCCTTTTTCTTTAAAACCGAAAAGATTACTTCGCGT
TATGCAGGCTTCCTCGCTCACTGACTCGCTGCGCTCGGTCGTTCGGCTGCGGCGAGCGGTATCAGCTCAC
TCAAAGGCGGTAATCTCGAGGTTACATTGTCGATCTGTTCATGGTGAACAGCTTTGAATGCACCAAAAAC
TCGTAAAAGCTCTGATGTATCTATCTTTTTTACACCGTTTTCATCTGTGCATATGGACAGTTTTCCCTTT
GATATGTAACGGTGAACAGTTGTTCTACTTTTGTTTGTTAGTCTTGATGCTTCACTGATAGATACAAGAG
CCATAAGAACCTCAGATCCTTCCGTATTTAGCCAGTATGTTCTCTAGTGTGGTTCGTTGTTTTTGCGTGA
GCCATGAGAACGAACCATTGAGATCATACTTACTTTGCATGTCACTCAAAAATTTTGCCTCAAAACTGGT
GAGCTGAATTTTTGCAGTTAAAGCATCGTGTAGTGTTTTTCTTAGTCCGTTATGTAGGTAGGAATCTGAT
GTAATGGTTGTTGGTATTTTGTCACCATTCATTTTTATCTGGTTGTTCTCAAGTTCGGTTACGAGATCCA
TTTGTCTATCTAGTTCAACTTGGAAAATCAACGTATCAGTCGGGCGGCCTCGCTTATCAACCACCAATTT
CATATTGCTGTAAGTGTTTAAATCTTTACTTATTGGTTTCAAAACCCATTGGTTAAGCCTTTTAAACTCA
TGGTAGTTATTTTCAAGCATTAACATGAACTTAAATTCATCAAGGCTAATCTCTATATTTGCCTTGTGAG
TTTTCTTTTGTGTTAGTTCTTTTAATAACCACTCATAAATCCTCATAGAGTATTTGTTTTCAAAAGACTT
AACATGTTCCAGATTATATTTTATGAATTTTTTTAACTGGAAAAGATAAGGCAATATCTCTTCACTAAAA
ACTAATTCTAATTTTTCGCTTGAGAACTTGGCATAGTTTGTCCACTGGAAAATCTCAAAGCCTTTAACCA
AAGGATTCCTGATTTCCACAGTTCTCGTCATCAGCTCTCTGGTTGCTTTAGCTAATACACCATAAGCATT
TTCCCTACTGATGTTCATCATCTGAGCGTATTGGTTATAAGTGAACGATACCGTCCGTTCTTTCCTTGTA
GGGTTTTCAATCGTGGGGTTGAGTAGTGCCACACAGCATAAAATTAGCTTGGTTTCATGCTCCGTTAAGT
CATAGCGACTAATCGCTAGTTCATTTGCTTTGAAAACAACTAATTCAGACATACATCTCAATTGGTCTAG
GTGATTTTAATCACTATACCAATTGAGATGGGCTAGTCAATGATAATTACATGTCCTTTTCCTTTGAGTT
GTGGGTATCTGTAAATTCTGCTAGACCTTTGCTGGAAAACTTGTAAATTCTGCTAGACCCTCTGTAAATT
CCGCTAGACCTTTGTGTGTTTTTTTTGTTTATATTCAAGTGGTTATAATTTATAGAATAAAGAAAGAATA
AAAAAAGATAAAAAGAATAGATCCCAGCCCTGTGTATAACTCACTACTTTAGTCAGTTCCGCAGTATTAC
AAAAGGATGTCGCAAACGCTGTTTGCTCCTCTACAAAACAGACCTTAAAACCCTAAAGGCTTAAGTAGCA
CCCTCGCAAGCTCGGGCAAATCGCTGAATATTCCTTTTGTCTCCGACCATCAGGCACCTGAGTCGCTGTC
TTTTTCGTGACATTCAGTTCGCTGCGCTCACGGCTCTGGCAGTGAATGGGGGTAAATGGCACTACAGGCG
CCTTTTATGGATTCATGCAAGGAAACTACCCATAATACAAGAAAAGCCCGTCACGGGCTTCTCAGGGCGT
TTTATGGCGGGTCTGCTATGTGGTGCTATCTGACTTTTTGCTGTTCAGCAGTTCCTGCCCTCTGATTTTC
CAGTCTGACCACTTCGGATTATCCCGTGACAGGTCATTCAGACTGGCTAATGCACCCAGTAAGGCAGCGG
TATCATCAACAGGCTTACCCGTCTTACTGTCCCTAGTGCTTGGATTCTCACCAATAAAAAACGCCCGGCG
GCAACCGAGCGTTCTGAACAAATCCAGATGGAGTTCTGAGGTCATTACTGGATCTATCAACAGGAGTCCA
AGCGAGCTCGTAAACTTGGTCTGACAGTTACCAATGCTTAATCAGTGAGGCACCTATCTCAGCGATCTGT
CTATTTCGTTCATCCATAGTTGCCTGACTCCCCGTCGTGTAGATAACTACGATACGGGAGGGCTTACCAT
CTGGCCCCAGTGCTGCAATGATACCGCGAGACCCACGCTCACCGGCTCCAGATTTATCAGCAATAAACCA
GCCAGCCGGAAGGGCCGAGCGCAGAAGTGGTCCTGCAACTTTATCCGCCTCCATCCAGTCTATTAATTGT
TGCCGGGAAGCTAGAGTAAGTAGTTCGCCAGTTAATAGTTTGCGCAACGTTGTTGCCATTGCTACAGGCA
TCGTGGTGTCACGCTCGTCGTTTGGTATGGCTTCATTCAGCTCCGGTTCCCAACGATCAAGGCGAGTTAC
ATGATCCCCCATGTTGTGCAAAAAAGCGGTTAGCTCCTTCGGTCCTCCGATCGTTGTCAGAAGTAAGTTG
GCCGCAGTGTTATCACTCATGGTTATGGCAGCACTGCATAATTCTCTTACTGTCATGCCATCCGTAAGAT
GCTTTTCTGTGACTGGTGAGTACTCAACCAAGTCATTCTGAGAATAGTGTATGCGGCGACCGAGTTGCTC
TTGCCCGGCGTCAATACGGGATAATACCGCGCCACATAGCAGAACTTTAAAAGTGCTCATCATTGGAAAA
CGTTCTTCGGGGCGAAAACTCTCAAGGATCTTACCGCTGTTGAGATCCAGTTCGATGTAACCCACTCGTG
CACCCAACTGATCTTCAGCATCTTTTACTTTCACCAGCGTTTCTGGGTGAGCAAAAACAGGAAGGCAAAA
TGCCGCAAAAAAGGGAATAAGGGCGACACGGAAATGTTGAATACTCATACTCTTCCTTTTTCAATATTAT
TGAAGCATTTATCAGGGTTATTGTCTCATGAGCGGATACATATTTGAATGTATTTAGAAAAATAAACAAA
TAGGGGTTCCGCGCACATTTCCCATGGTGCCACCTGACGTCTAAGAAACCATTATTATCATGACATTAAC
CTATAAAAATAGGCGTATCACGAGGCAGAATTTCAGATAAAAAAAATCCTTAGCTTTCGCTAAGGATGAT
TTCTGGAATTCGCGGCCGCTTCTAGAGTTGACAGCTAGCTCAGTCCTAGGGATTGTGCTAGCTACTAGAG
ATTAAAGAGGAGAAATACTAGATGTCATTTCTGTTACCCATCCAATTGTTCAAAATTCTTGCTGATGAAA
CCCGTCTGGGCATCGTTTTACTGCTCAGCGAACTGGGAGAGTTATGCGTCTGCGATCTCTGCACTGCTCT
CGACCAGTCGCAGCCCAAGATCTCCCGCCACCTGGCATTGCTGCGTGAAAGCGGGCTATTGCTGGACCGC
AAGCAAGGTAAGTGGGTTCATTACCGCTTATCACCGCATATTCCAGCATGGGCGGCGAAAATTATTGATG
AGGCCTGGCGATGTGAACAGGAAAAGGTTCAGGCGATTGTCCGCAACCTGGCTCGACAAAACTGTTCCGG
GGACAGTAAGAACATTTGCAGTTAAAAATTTAGCTAAACACACATGAATTTTCAGATGTGTTTTATCCGG
GTACTAGAGCCAGGCATCAAATAAAACGAAAGGCTCAGTCGAAAGACTGGGCCTTTCGTTTTATCTGTTG
TTTGTCGGTGAACGCTCTCTACTAGAGTCACACTGGCTCACCTTCGGGTGGGCCTTTCTGCGTTTATATA
CTAGAGCCAACTCAAAATTCACACCTATTACCTTCCTCTGCACTTACACATTCGTTAAGTCATATATGTT
TTTGACTTATCCGCTTCGAAGAGAGACACTACCTGCAATACTAGAGATTAAAGAGGAGAAATACTAGATG
AGTACAGGCATCGATAAGGACGTCCGAGAGTGTTGGGGCGTAACTGCATTATCAGCGGGTCATCAAATTG
CAATGAATAGCGCGTTTCTGGATATGGACTTGCTGTTGTGCGGGGAAACCGGCACCGGCAAGGACACACT
GGCCAACCGCATTCACGAGTTGTCCAGCAGGTCGGGACCCTTTGTGGGCATGAACTGCGCCGCCATTCCC
GAGTCGCTGGCAGAGAGCCAGTTATTCGGTGTGGTCAACGGTGCATTCACCGGCGTATGCCGGGCTCGCG
AGGGCTACATAGAGGCCTCCAGTGGTGGCACCTTGTACCTGGATGAAATCGACAGCATGCCGTTGAGCCT
GCAAGCCAAACTGCTGCGTGTGTTGGAGAGTCGAGGTATCGAGCGTCTGGGCTCGACCGAATTTATCCCG
GTGGATCTGCGGATCATTGCCTCGGCCCAGCGGCCACTGGATGAACTGGTGGAACAAGGACTTTTCCGTC
GCGACCTGTTTTTTCGGCTCAACGTGCTGACGCTTCACTTGCCAGCCTTGCGCAAACGTCGTGAACAGAT
CCTGCCATTGTTCGACCAGTTCACCCAGGGTATCGCTGCCGAGTTCGGACGTCCCGCTCCTGCGCTGGAC
AGCGGGCGTGTGCAGCTGCTGCTCAGCCACGACTGGCCGGGCAACATCCGCGAATTGAAGTCTGCGGCCA
AGCGCTTCGTACTCGGCTTCCCCTTGCTGGGCGCCGACCCTGTGGAAGCGCTTGACCCTGCCACGGGGCT
GCGCACGCAAATGCGCATCATCGAGAAAATGCTCATCCAGGATGCCTTGAAGCGGCACAGGCACAATTTC
GACGCGGTGCTTCAGGAGTTGGAGTTGCCAAGACGCACCCTGTATCACCGCATGAAGGAACTGGGAGTTG
CAGCGCCGATCGCTGCGACGGCCGGGGTCTAATAAAACGCAGGTGTGGTTATGCTACTAGAGATTAAAGA
GGAGAAATACTAGATGAGTCTTGATGAAAGGTTTGAGGATGATCTGGACGAGGAGCGGGTTCCGAATCTG
GGGATAGTTGCCGAAAGTATTTCGCAACTGGGTATCGACGTGCTGCTATCGGGTGAGACCGGCACGGGCA
AAGACACGATTGCCCGACGGATTCATGAGATGTCAGGCCGCAAAGGGCGCCTGGTGGCGATGAATTGCGC
GGCCATTCCGGAGTCCCTCGCCGAGAGCGAGTTATTCGGCGTGGTCAGCGGTGCCTACACCGGCGCTGAT
CGCTCCAGAGTCGGTTATGTCGAAGCGGCGCAGGGCGGCACGCTGTACCTGGATGAGATCGATAGCATGC
CGCTGAGCCTGCAAGCCAAATTGCTGAGGGTGCTGGAAACCCGAGCGCTTGAACGGCTGGGTTCGACGTC
GACGATCAAGCTGGATATCTGCGTGATCGCCTCCGCCCAATGCTCGCTGGACGACGCCGTCGAGCGGGGG
CAGTTTCGTCGCGATCTGTATTTTCGCCTGAACGTCCTGACACTCAAGCTTCCTCCGCTACGTAACCAGT
CTGATCGCATAGTTCCCCTGTTCACACGTTTTACGGCCGCCGCCGCGAGGGAGCTCGGTGTTCCCGTTCC
CGATGTTTGCCCACTGCTGCACAAAGTGCTGCTGGGCCACGACTGGCCCGGCAATATCCGTGAGCTCAAG
GCGGCAGCCAAACGCCATGTGCTGGGTTTCCCCTTGCTGGGCGCCGAGCCGCAGGGCGAAGAGCACTTGG
CCTGTGGGCTCAAATCGCAATTGCGAGTGATCGAAAAAGCCCTGATTCAGGAGTCGCTCAAGCGCCACGA
CAATTGTGTGGATTCGGTAAGCCTGGAACTGGACGTGCCACGCCGTACGCTCTATCGACGCATCAAAGAA
TTGCAGATCTAATAATACTAGAGCCAGGCATCAAATAAAACGAAAGGCTCAGTCGAAAGACTGGGCCTTT
CGTTTTATCTGTTGTTTGTCGGTGAACGCTCTCTACTAGAGTCACACTGGCTCACCTTCGGGTGGGCCTT
TCTGCGTTTATATACTAGAGGCCGGATTATGTCCGCTGAGTGGGTCACGGTCCCGGATCAGTTCCCTTGC
GAAGCTGACCGATGTTTTTGTGCCAAAAGCTGTTGTGGCAAAAAACGGTTTGCGCAAAGTTTTGTATTAC
AAAGAATTTCACATTTTAAAATATCTTTATAAATCAATCAGTTATTTCTATTTTCAAGCTGGCACGGTTA
TTGCTATAGGGCTTGTACTACTAGAGTCACACAGGAAACCTACTAGATGATGAGCGATAGTCCGCAGAAA
CTGGGTCGTAATGAATGGAATGCATATATGGATAAAGTGAAAGCCAAAGATCGTGAAGCCTTTGCCTTTG
TGTTTCGTTTTTATGCACCGAAACTGAAACAGTTCGCCTATAAACATGTTGGCAATGAACAGGTTGCAAT
GGAAATGGTTCAAGAAACCATGGCAACCGTTTGGCAGAAAGCACATCTGTATGATGGTAAAAAAAGCGCA
CTGAGCACCTGGATTTATACCATTATTCGTAACCTGTGCTTTGACCTGCTGCGTAAACAGAAAGGTAAAG
AACTGCATATTCACAGCGACGATATTTGGCCGAGCGAATATTATCCGCCTGATATGGTTGATCATTATAG
TCCGGAACAGGATATGCTGAAAGAACAGGTGGTTAAATTTCTGGATATCCTGCCGAAAAATCAGCGTGAT
GTTCTGCAAGCAGTTTATCTGGAAGAACTGCCGCATCAGCAGGTTGCAGAACTGTTTGATATTCCGCTGG
GCACCGTTAAAAGCCGTCTGCGTCTGGCAGTTGAAAAACTGCGTCATAGCATGCATACCGAACAGCTGAG
GCCTGCTGCAAACGACGAAAACTACGCTGCATCAGTTTAATAAAACGCAGGTGTGGTTATGCTACTAGAG
CCAGGCATCAAATAAAACGAAAGGCTCAGTCGAAAGACTGGGCCTTTCGTTTTATCTGTTGTTTGTCGGT
GAACGCTCTCTACTAGAGTCACACTGGCTCACCTTCGGGTGGGCCTTTCTGCGTTTATATACTAGAGGCC
TCCACACCGCTCGTCACATCCTGTGATCCACTCTTCATCCCGCTACGTAACACCTCTTACTAGAGATTAA
AGAGGAGAAATACTAGATGCGTAAAGGAGAAGAACTTTTCACTGGAGTTGTCCCAATTCTTGTTGAATTA
GATGGTGATGTTAATGGGCACAAATTTTCTGTCAGTGGAGAGGGTGAAGGTGATGCAACATACGGAAAAC
TTACCCTTAAATTTATTTGCACTACTGGAAAACTACCTGTTCCATGGCCAACACTTGTCACTACTTTCGG
TTATGGTGTTCAATGCTTTGCGAGATACCCAGATCATATGAAACAGCATGACTTTTTCAAGAGTGCCATG
CCCGAAGGTTATGTACAGGAAAGAACTATATTTTTCAAAGATGACGGGAACTACAAGACACGTGCTGAAG
TCAAGTTTGAAGGTGATACCCTTGTTAATAGAATCGAGTTAAAAGGTATTGATTTTAAAGAAGATGGAAA
CATTCTTGGACACAAATTGGAATACAACTATAACTCACACAATGTATACATCATGGCAGACAAACAAAAG
AATGGAATCAAAGTTAACTTCAAAATTAGACACAACATTGAAGATGGAAGCGTTCAACTAGCAGACCATT
ATCAACAAAATACTCCAATTGGCGATGGCCCTGTCCTTTTACCAGACAACCATTACCTGTCCACACAATC
TGCCCTTTCGAAAGATCCCAACGAAAAGAGAGACCACATGGTCCTTCTTGAGTTTGTAACAGCTGCTGGG
ATTACACATGGCATGGATGAACTATACAAATAATAATACTAGAGCCAGGCATCAAATAAAACGAAAGGCT
CAGTCGAAAGACTGGGCCTTTCGTTTTATCTGTTGTTTGTCGGTGAACGCTCTCTACTAGAGTCACACTG
GCTCACCTTCGGGTGGGCCTTTCTGCGTTTATATACTAGTAGCGGCCGCTGCA
